>Addgene plasmid #38180 | Bcr DH domain NE/AA pGEX | addgene partial sequence | sequence record 54221 | pGEX3
TCAGTCACGAATGAATTCCTGCAGCCCGATCTTGATCTTCAAAGCGTCCAGCTCCTCATCGGGCACCAGG
GGGATGTTGGGCACTGCCTCCAGTTCATCCACCATCTGGAAGCTGAGATCCGTGAGCGGAATGTACCATT
TGCAGTCATACTGCTGCGTTTTGCCTCCGCTCTGCTTCTTGAGCTTGGTGCAGAGAAGCAGGTCGGTGAA
CAGGAAGACGTGGCGCAGCTTGCGGGCCCCCTCCACCAGCTCCACCATGAAGCTGTCCTTCAGCAGCTGC
CGGTGCTCTCCCTTCTTCACCGTCATGGACTGCCGTCGGGGTGTGATCTCCGCGGCGATGCTGGACAGGA
AGTTCTGTGAGATGCGGAGGGCGTCCTGCAGCAAGGGGTGGTCAGGGTGGCTGGCAGGAGTGTGCTTCAG
CAAGTCATGGAGGACCAGCGTGCTCCTCGTCACACGGTCCACAGGCTTGTAGAGCAGAGTTTCCAGAGAG
TTCTTGGTCGTTGGATCCTTGGCATCTTTGTTGCTTCTGGCTCTCAGGTTCTCGGAGATTTCTGCAAACT
GAGCATTGGCCTGACAGCACTTCTCAGCCATTTCCATGGCAACTCCGTAGTTGTCCACGAAGGCCCGGTA
CACACCCAGCTGGCTGGCCAGCTTCTGGAAGAGGTCGCCCACCCGCTGCTGGTGGCTCCACTGCTGCACG
CGGGGGAAGAGCCCATCATAGAACTCCTTGTGGATCTCGTAGAGCTCAGGCACTTTGAAGAAGATGGTCT
CGATCTGCTGACTCGTCAGCACCGGCTGAGAAGTGGTGGCAGCGGCTTTCAAAGGCTTCATGGGCAGCAG
CAGTGCCTCCAGGTGGCTCAGGTAAGTCTCCTCGCTAGGGG
