[The description below was written by a language model from this plasmid's Addgene catalogue record.]
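Description:
Bcr DH domain NE/AA pGEX is a bacterial expression plasmid built on the pGEX 3X backbone (about 5 kb), giving a total size of roughly 5.85 kb. It is maintained at high copy in E. coli under ampicillin selection, and the record lists Rosetta, a strain commonly used to improve expression of eukaryotic proteins with rare codons, as the growth strain. No feature table accompanies the record, so elements such as the promoter and origin are not explicitly listed. pGEX-series vectors generally drive GST fusions from an IPTG-inducible tac promoter, and the 3X variant carries a Factor Xa cleavage site between GST and the insert.

The payload is an approximately 850 bp fragment of human BCR encoding the Dbl-homology (DH) domain, the region associated with guanine nucleotide exchange factor activity toward Rho-family GTPases. It is cloned between BamHI and EcoRI sites, both retained, so that GST is fused to its N terminus. The domain carries two alanine substitutions, N689A and E690A. According to the depositor comments, the plasmid was derived from the corresponding wild-type DH domain pGEX 3X construct by excising a roughly 430 bp fragment containing the wild-type sequence and replacing it with the equivalent mutated fragment from an ECFP-tagged Bcr N689A/E690A plasmid, in which the changes had been introduced by site-directed mutagenesis.

The construct is suited to producing and glutathione-affinity purifying recombinant GST-tagged mutant DH domain, presumably for comparison with the wild-type domain in biochemical or binding assays. The record does not state the functional effect of the mutations. The associated study concerns the roles of Abr and Bcr in murine macrophage function.
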