Addgene plasmid #38180: Bcr DH domain NE/AA pGEX
Depositing lab: Nora Heisterkamp. Depositing organization: Children's Hospital Los Angeles. Publication: Abr and Bcr, two homologous Rac GTPase-activating proteins, control multiple cellular functions of murine macrophages. Cho YJ, Cunnick JM, Yi SJ, Kaartinen V, Groffen J, Heisterkamp N. Mol Cell Biol. 2007 Feb;27(3):899-911. Epub 2006 Nov 20. 10.1128/MCB.00756-06 PubMed 17116687.
Backbone
  Vector backbone: pGEX 3X
  Backbone size w/o insert (bp): 5000
  Total vector size (bp): 5850
  Vector type: Bacterial Expression
Growth in bacteria
  Bacterial resistance: Ampicillin, 100 μg/mL
  Growth temperature: 37°C
  Growth strain: Rosetta
  Copy number: High Copy
Gene/Insert
  Gene/Insert name: BCR DH domain N689A/E690A
  Species: H. sapiens (human)
  Insert size (bp): 850
  Mutation: BCR DH domain N689A/E690A
  GenBank ID: NM_004327
  Entrez Gene: BCR (a.k.a. ALL, BCR1, CML, D22S11, D22S662, PHL)
  Tag / fusion protein: GST (N terminal on insert)
  Cloning method: Restriction Enzyme; 5′ cloning site BamHI (not destroyed); 3′ cloning site EcoRI (not destroyed)
  Sequencing primers: 5′ GST-F; 3′ pGEX3
Terms and licenses: Academic/Nonprofit Terms; Industry Terms: Not Available to Industry
Depositor comments: Constructed by Young Jin Cho. Mutagenesis done using a Stratagene Quick Change kit. The parent plasmid Bcr DH domain in pGEX 3X (AddGene #38179) was digested with SstIxPshAI and a 430 bp fragment containing the wt sequence was removed. This fragment was replaced by a fragment containing the NE/AA mutations from ECFP-Bcr N689A/E690A (AddGene #36418). The insert includes nucleotides 2118-2965 of BCR NM_004327.
How to cite: Bcr DH domain NE/AA pGEX was a gift from Nora Heisterkamp (Addgene plasmid # 38180 ; http://n2t.net/addgene:38180 ; RRID:Addgene_38180)
